>Addgene plasmid #232653 | pXJ-Myc-SP5 | addgene full sequence | sequence record 464299 | Addgene NGS Result
CCGTTACATAACTTACGGTAAATGGCCCGCCTGGCTGACCGCCCAACGACCCCCGCCCATTGACGTCAAT
AATGACGTATGTTCCCATAGTAACGCCAATAGGGACTTTCCATTGACGTCAATGGGTGGAGTATTTACGG
TAAACTGCCCACTTGGCAGTACATCAAGTGTATCATATGCCAAGTACGCCCCCTATTGACGTCAATGACG
GTAAATGGCCCGCCTGGCATTATGCCCAGTACATGACCTTATGGGACTTTCCTACTTGGCAGTACATCTA
CGTATTAGTCATCGCTATTACCATGGTGATGCGGTTTTGGCAGTACATCAATGGGCGTGGATAGCGGTTT
GACTCACGGGGATTTCCAAGTCTCCACCCCATTGACGTCAATGGGAGTTTGTTTTGGCACCAAAATCAAC
GGGACTTTCCAAAATGTCGTAACAACTCCGCCCCATTGACGCAAATGGGCGGTAGGCGTGTACGGTGGGA
GGTCTATATAAGCAGAGCTCGTTTAGTGAACCGTCAGATCGCCTGGAGACGCCATCCACGCTGTTTTGAC
CTCCATAGAAGACACCGGGACCGATCCAGCCTCCGCGGCCGGGAACGGTGCATTGGAACGGACCCCTAGG
CTTTTGCAAAAAGCTCCGGATCGATCCTGAGAACTTCAGGGTGAGTTTGGGGACCCTTGATTGTTCTTTC
TTTTTCGCTATTGTAAAATTCATGTTATATGGAGGGGGCAAAGTTTTCAGGGTGTTGTTTAGAATGGGAA
GATGTCCCTTGTATCACCATGGACCCTCATGATAATTTTGTTTCTTTCACTTTCTACTCTGTTGACAACC
ATTGTCTCCTCTTATTTTCTTTTCATTTTCTGTAACTTTTTCGTTAAACTTTAGCTTGCATTTGTAACGA
ATTTTTAAATTCACTTTTGTTTATTTGTCAGATTGTAAGTACTTTCTCTAATCACTTTTTTTTCAAGGCA
ATCAGGGTATATTATATTGTACTTCAGCACAGTTTTAGAGAACAATTGTTATAATTAAATGATAAGGTAG
AATATTTCTGCATATAAATTCTGGCTGGCGTGGAAATATTCTTATTGGTAGAAACAACTACATCCTGGTC
ATCATCCTGCCTTTCTCTTTATGGTTACAATGATATACACTGTTTGAGATGAGGATAAAATACTCTGAGT
CCAAACCGGGCCCCTCTGCTAACCATGTTCATGCCTTCTTCTTTTTCCTACAGCTCCTGGGCAACGTGCT
GGTTATTGTGCTGTCTCATCATTTTGGCAAAGAATTGTAATACGACTCACTATAGGGCGAATTCACCATG
GCAGAGGAGCAAAAGCTCATTTCTGAAGAGGACTTGTTGCGGAAACATATGGGATCCATGGCCGCGGTGG
CCGTCCTCCGGAACGACTCGCTGCAGGCCTTTCTCCAGGACCGCACCCCCAGCGCCTCCCCGGACCTGGG
CAAGCACTCGCCCCTGGCATTGCTGGCCGCCACCTGTAGCCGCATCGGCCAGCCGGGCGCGGCGGCGCCC
CCGGACTTCCTGCAGGTGCCCTACGACCCCGCGCTGGGCTCACCCTCCAGGCTCTTCCACCCGTGGACCA
CCGACATGCCGGCGCACTCGCCAGGCGCACTGCCGCCCCCGCATCCCAGCTTGGGGCTGACGCCGCAGAA
GACGCACCTGCAGCCGTCCTTCGGGGCTGCGCACGAGCTTCCCCTTACACCCCCCGCCGACCCCTCGTAC
CCCTACGAGTTCTCGCCGGTCAAGATGCTGCCCTCGAGCATGGCGGCTCTGCCCGCCAGCTGCGCGCCCG
CCTACGTGCCCTACGCGGCGCAGGCCGCGCTGCCGCCAGGCTACTCCAACCTGCTGCCTCCGCCGCCGCC
ACCGCCCCCGCCGCCCACCTGCCGCCAGTTGTCACCCAACCCGGCCCCCGACGACCTCCCGTGGTGGAGC
ATCCCGCAGGCGGGCGCCGGGCCGGGGGCCTCCGGGGTTCCGGGAAGCGGCCTCTCCGGCGCCTGTGCCG
GGGCCCCCCACGCGCCCCGCTTCCCCGCCTCTGCGGCCGCTGCTGCTGCGGCCGCCGCCGCCCTACAAAG
AGGCCTGGTGTTGGGCCCGTCGGACTTTGCGCAGTACCAGAGCCAGATCGCCGCGCTGCTGCAGACCAAG
GCCCCCCTGGCGGCCACGGCCAGGAGGTGCCGCCGCTGCCGCTGTCCCAACTGCCAGGCGGCGGGCGGCG
CCCCCGAGGCGGAGCCGGGGAAGAAGAAGCAGCACGTGTGCCACGTGCCGGGCTGCGGCAAGGTGTACGG
GAAGACGTCGCACCTGAAGGCGCACCTGCGCTGGCACACGGGCGAGCGACCCTTCGTGTGCAACTGGCTC
TTCTGCGGGAAGAGCTTCACGCGCTCGGACGAGCTGCAGCGGCACCTGCGGACTCACACGGGCGAGAAGC
GCTTTGCCTGTCCCGAGTGCGGCAAGCGCTTCATGCGCAGCGACCACCTCGCGAAGCACGTCAAGACTCA
CCAGAATAAGAAGCTCAAAGTCGCTGAGGCCGGGGTTAAGCGGGAGGACGCGCGGGACCTGTGAGTCGAG
GGGGGGCCCGGTACCTTAATTAATTAAGGTACCAGGTAAGTGTACCCAATTCGCCCTATAGTGAGTCGTA
TTACAATTCACTCGATCGCCCTTCCCAACAGTTGCGCAGCCTGAATGGCGAATGGAGATCCAATTTTTAA
GTGTATAATGTGTTAAACTACTGATTCTAATTGTTTGTGTATTTTAGATTCACAGTCCCAAGGCTCATTT
CAGGCCCCTCAGTCCTCACAGTCTGTTCATGATCATAATCAGCCATACCACATTTGTAGAGGTTTTACTT
GCTTTAAAAAACCTCCCACACCTCCCCCTGAACCTGAAACATAAAATGAATGCAATTGTTGTTGTTAACT
TGTTTATTGCAGCTTATAATGGTTACAAATAAAGCAATAGCATCACAAATTTCACAAATAAAGCATTTTT
TTCACTGCATTCTAGTTGTGGTTTGTCCAAACTCATCAATGTATCTTAACGCGCGACTCTAGACTCTTCC
GCTTCCTCGCTCACTGACTCGCTGCGCTCGGTCGTTCGGCTGCGGCGAGCGGTATCAGCTCACTCAAAGG
CGGTAATACGGTTATCCACAGAATCAGGGGATAACGCAGGAAAGAACATGTGAGCAAAAGGCCAGCAAAA
GGCCAGGAACCGTAAAAAGGCCGCGTTGCTGGCGTTTTTCCATAGGCTCCGCCCCCCTGACGAGCATCAC
AAAAATCGACGCTCAAGTCAGAGGTGGCGAAACCCGACAGGACTATAAAGATACCAGGCGTTTCCCCCTG
GAAGCTCCCTCGTGCGCTCTCCTGTTCCGACCCTGCCGCTTACCGGATACCTGTCCGCCTTTCTCCCTTC
GGGAAGCGTGGCGCTTTCTCATAGCTCACGCTGTAGGTATCTCAGTTCGGTGTAGGTCGTTCGCTCCAAG
CTGGGCTGTGTGCACGAACCCCCCGTTCAGCCCGACCGCTGCGCCTTATCCGGTAACTATCGTCTTGAGT
CCAACCCGGTAAGACACGACTTATCGCCACTGGCAGCAGCCACTGGTAACAGGATTAGCAGAGCGAGGTA
TGTAGGCGGTGCTACAGAGTTCTTGAAGTGGTGGCCTAACTACGGCTACACTAGAAGAACAGTATTTGGT
ATCTGCGCTCTGCTGAAGCCAGTTACCTTCGGAAAAAGAGTTGGTAGCTCTTGATCCGGCAAACAAACCA
CCGCTGGTAGCGGTGGTTTTTTTGTTTGCAAGCAGCAGATTACGCGCAGAAAAAAAGGATCTCAAGAAGA
TCCTTTGATCTTTTCTACGGGGTCTGACGCTCAGTGGAACGAAAACTCACGTTAAGGGATTTTGGTCATG
AGATTATCAAAAAGGATCTTCACCTAGATCCTTTTAAATTAAAAATGAAGTTTTAAATCAATCTAAAGTA
TATATGAGTAAACTTGGTCTGACAGTTACCAATGCTTAATCAGTGAGGCACCTATCTCAGCGATCTGTCT
ATTTCGTTCATCCATAGTTGCCTGACTCCCCGTCGTGTAGATAACTACGATACGGGAGGGCTTACCATCT
GGCCCCAGTGCTGCAATGATACCGCGAGACCCACGCTCACCGGCTCCAGATTTATCAGCAATAAACCAGC
CAGCCGGAAGGGCCGAGCGCAGAAGTGGTCCTGCAACTTTATCCGCCTCCATCCAGTCTATTAATTGTTG
CCGGGAAGCTAGAGTAAGTAGTTCGCCAGTTAATAGTTTGCGCAACGTTGTTGCCATTGCTACAGGCATC
GTGGTGTCACGCTCGTCGTTTGGTATGGCTTCATTCAGCTCCGGTTCCCAACGATCAAGGCGAGTTACAT
GATCCCCCATGTTGTGCAAAAAAGCGGTTAGCTCCTTCGGTCCTCCGATCGTTGTCAGAAGTAAGTTGGC
CGCAGTGTTATCACTCATGGTTATGGCAGCACTGCATAATTCTCTTACTGTCATGCCATCCGTAAGATGC
TTTTCTGTGACTGGTGAGTACTCAACCAAGTCATTCTGAGAATAGTGTATGCGGCGACCGAGTTGCTCTT
GCCCGGCGTCAATACGGGATAATACCGCGCCACATAGCAGAACTTTAAAAGTGCTCATCATTGGAAAACG
TTCTTCGGGGCGAAAACTCTCAAGGATCTTACCGCTGTTGAGATCCAGTTCGATGTAACCCACTCGTGCA
CCCAACTGATCTTCAGCATCTTTTACTTTCACCAGCGTTTCTGGGTGAGCAAAAACAGGAAGGCAAAATG
CCGCAAAAAAGGGAATAAGGGCGACACGGAAATGTTGAATACTCATACTCTTCCTTTTTCAATATTATTG
AAGCATTTATCAGGGTTATTGTCTCATGAGCGGATACATATTTGAATGTATTTAGAAAAATAAACAAATA
GGGGTTCCGCGCACATTTCCCCGAAAAGTGCCACCTGACGTCTAAGAAACCATTATTATCATGACATTAA
CCTATAAAAATAGGCGTATCACGAGGCCCTTTCGTCTCGCGCGTTTCGGTGATGACGGTGAAAACCTCTG
ACACATGCAGCTCCCGGAGACGGTCACAGCTTGTCTGTAAGCGGATGCCGGGAGCAGACAAGCCCGTCAG
GGCGCGTCAGCGGGTGTTGGCGGGTGTCGGGGCTGGCTTAACTATGCGGCATCAGAGCAGATTGTACTGA
GAGTGCACCATATGCGGTGTGAAATACCGCACAGATGCGTAAGGAGAAAATACCGCATCAGGAAATTGTA
AGCGTTAATATTTTGTTAAAATTCGCGTTAAATTTTTGTTAAATCAGCTCATTTTTTAACCAATAGGCCG
AAATCGGCAAAATCCCTTATAAATCAAAAGAATAGACCGAGATAGGGT
[37 nt withheld, positions 5439-5475]
AAAGAACGTGGACTCCAACGTCAAAGG
[49 nt withheld, positions 5503-5551]
T
[91 nt withheld, positions 5553-5643]
G
[124 nt withheld, positions 5645-5768]
CCATTCGCCATTCAGGCTGCGCAACTGTTGGGAAGGGCGATCGGTGCGGGCCTCTTCGCTATTACGCCAG
CTAGAGT
Features (pLannotate 1.2.2; 20 found; start..end, strand, type, name):
      2..305     +  enhancer       CMV enhancer: human cytomegalovirus immediate early enhancer
    306..509     +  promoter       CMV promoter: human cytomegalovirus (CMV) immediate early promoter
    625..647     +  promoter       SRα promoter (fragment): hybrid promoter consisting of the SV40 early promoter plus part of the long terminal repeat of human T-lymphotrophic virus 1
    671..1243    +  intron         β-globin intron: intron from rabbit β-globin gene
   1298..1316    +  promoter       T7 promoter: promoter for bacteriophage T7 RNA polymerase
   1337..1366    +  CDS            Myc: Myc (human c-Myc proto-oncogene) epitope tag
   1388..2581    +  CDS            SP5: SP5_HUMAN - Experimental evidence at transcript level: Swiss-Prot protein existence level 2. Binds to GC boxes promoters elements. Probable transcriptional activator that has a role in the coordination of changes in transcription required to generate pattern in the developing embryo (By similarity). From Homo sapiens (Human).
   2586..2605    +  misc_feature   MCS (fragment): pBluescript multiple cloning site
   2645..2663    -  promoter       T7 promoter: promoter for bacteriophage T7 RNA polymerase
   2673..2712    +  CDS            lacZα (fragment): LacZα fragment of β-galactosidase; lacZ fragment
   2722..2777    +  intron         small t intron (fragment): SV40 (simian virus 40) small t antigen intron
   2777..2914    +  CDS            large T antigen (fragment): large T antigen from SV40 (simian virus 40)
   2937..3058    +  polyA_signal   SV40 poly(A) signal: SV40 polyadenylation signal
   3257..3845    -  rep_origin     ori: high-copy-number ColE1/pMB1/pBR322/pUC origin of replication
   4016..4876    -  CDS            AmpR: β-lactamase; bla; confers resistance to ampicillin, carbenicillin, and related antibiotics
   4877..4981    -  promoter       AmpR promoter: bla
   5076..5111    +  CDS            rop (fragment): Rop protein, which maintains plasmids at low copy number; rop
   5213..5312    +  misc_feature   bom (fragment): basis of mobility region from pBR322
   5340..5768    -  rep_origin     f1 ori (sequence partly withheld): f1 bacteriophage origin of replication; arrow indicates direction of (+) strand synthesis
   5772..5840    -  CDS            lacZα (fragment): LacZα fragment of β-galactosidase; lacZ fragment
