[The description below was written by a language model from this plasmid's Addgene catalogue record and pLannotate feature annotations shown in this document.]
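Description:
pXJ-Myc-SP5 is a mammalian expression plasmid built on a modified pXJ40 backbone and intended for transient expression of human SP5 in cultured mammalian cells. It is propagated in E. coli as a high-copy plasmid through a ColE1/pUC-type origin and selected with ampicillin via the β-lactamase gene and its native promoter. An f1 bacteriophage origin is also present, along with short remnants of rop, bom and lacZα that are carried over from ancestral cloning vectors and have no evident functional role here. The record states that there is no mammalian selection marker, which fits transient transfection rather than stable line generation.

The expression cassette is driven by the human cytomegalovirus immediate early enhancer and promoter, followed by a rabbit β-globin intron, an element commonly placed upstream of a cDNA to promote splicing and improve mRNA processing and expression. A T7 promoter sits just before the coding region, which could in principle allow in vitro transcription. The open reading frame begins with a Myc epitope tag fused to the N terminus of SP5, allowing detection or immunoprecipitation with anti-Myc antibodies. SP5 is an Sp-family factor annotated as binding GC-box promoter elements and as a probable transcriptional activator. The roughly 1.2 kb insert was cloned between BamHI and SalI sites, the latter being destroyed. Downstream, SV40-derived sequence including fragments of the small t intron and large T antigen region ends in the SV40 polyadenylation signal. The sequenced plasmid is 5,845 nt long, and its annotated features agree with the catalogue description.
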