Addgene plasmid #232653: pXJ-Myc-SP5
Purpose: transient expresses SP5 in mammalian cells
Depositing lab: Chen-Yang Shen. Depositing organization: Institute of Biomedical Sciences, Academia Sinica. Publication: Genetic insights into carbohydrate sulfotransferase 8 and its impact on the immunotherapy efficacy of cancer. Chou WC, Chen WT, Kuo CT, Chang YM, Lu YS, Li CW, Hung MC, Shen CY. Cell Rep. 2024 Jan 23;43(1):113641. doi: 10.1016/j.celrep.2023.113641. Epub 2023 Dec 30. PubMed 38165805.
Backbone
  Vector backbone: modified pXJ40
  Backbone size w/o insert (bp): 4669
  Vector type: Mammalian Expression
  Selectable markers: No mammalian selection marker
Growth in bacteria
  Bacterial resistance: Ampicillin, 100 μg/mL
  Growth temperature: 37°C
  Growth strain: DH5alpha
  Copy number: High Copy
Gene/Insert
  Gene/Insert name: SP5
  Species: H. sapiens (human)
  Insert size (bp): 1197
  Entrez Gene: SP5
  Promoter: CMV
  Tag / fusion protein: Myc (N terminal on insert)
  Cloning method: Restriction Enzyme; 5′ cloning site BamHI (not destroyed); 3′ cloning site SalI (destroyed during cloning)
  Sequencing primers: 5′ Bglob-intron-F; 3′ SV40pA-R
Terms and licenses: Academic/Nonprofit Terms; Industry Terms: Not Available to Industry
How to cite: pXJ-Myc-SP5 was a gift from Chen-Yang Shen (Addgene plasmid # 232653 ; http://n2t.net/addgene:232653 ; RRID:Addgene_232653)
